Addgene plasmid #127848: pUCmini-iCAP-PHP.V2
Purpose: non-standard AAV2 rep-AAV-PHP.V2 cap plasmid with AAV cap expression controlled by a tTA-TRE amplification system
Depositing lab: Viviana Gradinaru. Depositing organization: California Institute of Technology. Publication: Multiplexed Cre-dependent selection yields systemic AAVs for targeting distinct brain cell types. Ravindra Kumar S, Miles TF, Chen X, Brown D, Dobreva T, Huang Q, Ding X, Luo Y, Einarsson PH, Greenbaum A, Jang MJ, Deverman BE, Gradinaru V. Nat Methods. 2020 May;17(5):541-550. doi: 10.1038/s41592-020-0799-7. Epub 2020 Apr 20. PubMed 32313222.
Backbone
  Vector backbone: pUC57-mini
  Backbone size w/o insert (bp): 6314
  Vector type: Mammalian Expression, AAV
Growth in bacteria
  Bacterial resistance: Ampicillin, 100 μg/mL
  Growth temperature: 37°C
  Growth strain: NEB Stable
  Copy number: Unknown
Gene/Insert
  Gene/Insert name: Synthetic construct isolate AAV-PHP.V2 VP1 gene (alt name: AAV-PHP.V2 Cap)
  Species: Synthetic
  Insert size (bp): 2229
  Promoter: p41
  Cloning method: Gibson Cloning
Terms and licenses: Academic/Nonprofit Terms; Industry Terms: Not Available to Industry
Depositor comments: Please note that this is a non-standard rep-cap construct. It uses a tTA-TRE amplification loop to increase Capsid expression and AAV production. We find that this system increases AAV titers 1.5-5 fold (Ben Deverman, Bryan Simpson and Paul Patterson, unpublished data). This is a tet-off system, so no dox or tet is needed to turn it on. It can be used like any other rep-cap plasmid. This system should only present a problem if the rAAV genome to be packaged has a tet responsive element that directs expression of a protein that affected the health of the production cells. The introduction of an XbaI restriction site for ease of cloning introduces a K449R mutation, which does not have an overt effect on vector production or transduction.
How to cite: pUCmini-iCAP-PHP.V2 was a gift from Viviana Gradinaru (Addgene plasmid # 127848 ; http://n2t.net/addgene:127848 ; RRID:Addgene_127848)
