[The description below was written by a language model from this plasmid's Addgene catalogue record, the feature table of its GenBank file and pLannotate feature annotations shown in this document.]
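Description:
pUCmini-iCAP-PHP.V2 is a rep-cap packaging (trans) plasmid for producing recombinant AAV in mammalian producer cells. It is built on a pUC57-mini backbone and propagated in E. coli through a high-copy ColE1/pUC origin with ampicillin selection (AmpR under its own bla promoter). It carries no ITRs in the annotation, consistent with its role of supplying replication and capsid functions rather than being packaged itself.

The payload starts with the AAV2 Rep78 reading frame, followed immediately by a tetracycline transactivator ORF ending in a triple minimal VP16 activation domain (VP48) and a bGH polyadenylation signal. The annotation software matches this ORF to an rtTA3 fragment, but the depositor describes a tTA, tet-off system that needs no doxycycline. Downstream lies an array of tet operator repeats (TRE), then a partial Rep52 segment, which presumably carries the p41 promoter that the record lists for cap. This is followed by the 2,229 bp synthetic VP1 gene encoding the engineered AAV-PHP.V2 capsid. The tTA binds the TRE to form an amplification loop that boosts capsid expression, which the depositor reports raises titers about 1.5- to 5-fold. An XbaI site added for cloning creates a K449R change with no overt effect on production or transduction. The annotated WELQut site within cap is probably a chance motif match.

The plasmid is used like any standard rep-cap plasmid to package genomes into PHP.V2 capsids, a variant from a Cre-dependent selection for systemic AAVs targeting distinct brain cell types. The depositor cautions against packaging genomes that have tet-responsive elements driving proteins harmful to producer cells. The two sequence records differ slightly in length (8,469 versus 8,543 bp), with six versus eight tetO repeats annotated.
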