LOCUS       Exported 8469 bp ds-DNA circular SYN 12-MAY-2021
DEFINITION  non-standard AAV2 rep-AAV-PHP.V2 cap plasmid with AAV cap expression
            controlled by a tTA-TRE amplification system.
ACCESSION   .
VERSION     .
KEYWORDS    pUCmini-iCAP-PHP.V2
SOURCE      synthetic DNA construct
  ORGANISM  synthetic DNA construct
REFERENCE   1 (bases 1 to 8469)
  AUTHORS   Kumar SR, Miles TF, Chen X, Brown D, Dobreva T, Huang Q, Ding X, Luo
            Y, Einarsson PH, Greenbaum A, Jang MJ, Deverman BE, Gradinaru V.
  TITLE     Multiplexed Cre-dependent selection yields systemic AAVs for
            targeting distinct brain cell types.
  JOURNAL   Nat Methods (2020).
REFERENCE   2 (bases 1 to 8469)
  AUTHORS   .
  TITLE     Direct Submission
  JOURNAL   Exported May 12, 2021 from SnapGene Server 1.1.58
            http://www.snapgene.com
FEATURES             Location/Qualifiers
     source          1..8469
                     /organism="synthetic DNA construct"
                     /mol_type="other DNA"
     primer_bind     99..121
                     /label=M13/pUC Forward
                     /note="In lacZ gene"
     primer_bind     113..130
                     /label=M13 Forward
                     /note="In lacZ gene. Also called M13-F20 or M13 (-21)
                     Forward"
     primer_bind     114..130
                     /label=M13 fwd
                     /note="common sequencing primer, one of multiple similar
                     variants"
     primer_bind     140..159
                     /label=T7
                     /note="T7 promoter, forward primer"
     promoter        140..158
                     /label=T7 promoter
                     /note="promoter for bacteriophage T7 RNA polymerase"
     CDS             2748..2858
                     /codon_start=1
                     /product="3 tandem repeats of the minimal activation domain
                     of herpes simplex virus VP16 (Cheng et al., 2013)"
                     /label=VP48
                     /translation="DALDDFDLDMLPADALDDFDLDMLPADALDDFDLDML"
     promoter        complement(2897..2915)
                     /label=SP6 promoter
                     /note="promoter for bacteriophage SP6 RNA polymerase"
     primer_bind     complement(2898..2915)
                     /label=SP6
                     /note="SP6 promoter, forward primer"
     primer_bind     complement(2935..2952)
                     /label=BGH-rev
                     /note="Bovine growth hormone terminator, reverse primer.
                     Also called BGH reverse"
     polyA_signal    2941..3165
                     /label=bGH poly(A) signal
                     /note="bovine growth hormone polyadenylation signal"
     protein_bind    3227..3245
                     /gene="tetO"
                     /label=tet operator
                     /bound_moiety="tetracycline repressor TetR"
                     /note="bacterial operator O2 for the tetR and tetA genes"
     protein_bind    3264..3282
                     /gene="tetO"
                     /label=tet operator
                     /bound_moiety="tetracycline repressor TetR"
                     /note="bacterial operator O2 for the tetR and tetA genes"
     protein_bind    3301..3319
                     /gene="tetO"
                     /label=tet operator
                     /bound_moiety="tetracycline repressor TetR"
                     /note="bacterial operator O2 for the tetR and tetA genes"
     protein_bind    3338..3356
                     /gene="tetO"
                     /label=tet operator
                     /bound_moiety="tetracycline repressor TetR"
                     /note="bacterial operator O2 for the tetR and tetA genes"
     protein_bind    3375..3393
                     /gene="tetO"
                     /label=tet operator
                     /bound_moiety="tetracycline repressor TetR"
                     /note="bacterial operator O2 for the tetR and tetA genes"
     protein_bind    3412..3430
                     /gene="tetO"
                     /label=tet operator
                     /bound_moiety="tetracycline repressor TetR"
                     /note="bacterial operator O2 for the tetR and tetA genes"
     CDS             6147..6158
                     /codon_start=1
                     /product="WELQut protease recognition and cleavage site"
                     /label=WELQut site
                     /translation="WELQ"
     rep_origin      complement(6714..7302)
                     /direction=LEFT
                     /label=ori
                     /note="high-copy-number ColE1/pMB1/pBR322/pUC origin of
                     replication"
     primer_bind     complement(6794..6813)
                     /label=pBR322ori-F
                     /note="pBR322 origin, forward primer"
     CDS             complement(7473..8333)
                     /codon_start=1
                     /gene="bla"
                     /product="beta-lactamase"
                     /label=AmpR
                     /note="confers resistance to ampicillin, carbenicillin, and
                     related antibiotics"
                     /translation="MSIQHFRVALIPFFAAFCLPVFAHPETLVKVKDAEDQLGARVGYI
                     ELDLNSGKILESFRPEERFPMMSTFKVLLCGAVLSRIDAGQEQLGRRIHYSQNDLVEYS
                     PVTEKHLTDGMTVRELCSAAITMSDNTAANLLLTTIGGPKELTAFLHNMGDHVTRLDRW
                     EPELNEAIPNDERDTTMPVAMATTLRKLLTGELLTLASRQQLIDWMEADKVAGPLLRSA
                     LPAGWFIADKSGAGERGSRGIIAALGPDGKPSRIVVIYTTGSQATMDERNRQIAEIGAS
                     LIKHW"
     primer_bind     8096..8115
                     /label=Amp-R
                     /note="Ampicillin resistance gene, reverse primer"
     promoter        complement(8334..8438)
                     /gene="bla"
                     /label=AmpR promoter
ORIGIN
        1 ccaatgatac gcgtcggtgc gggcctcttc gctattacgc cagctggcga aagggggatg
       61 tgctgcaagg cgattaagtt gggtaacgcc agggttttcc cagtcacgac gttgtaaaac
      121 gacggccagt gagcgcgcgt aatacgactc actatagggc gaattgggta catcgacggt
      181 atcgggggag ctcgcagggt ctccattttg aagcgggagg tttgaacgcg cagccgccat
      241 gccggggttt tacgagattg tgattaaggt ccccagcgac cttgacgagc atctgcccgg
      301 catttctgac agctttgtga actgggtggc cgagaaggaa tgggagttgc cgccagattc
      361 tgacatggat ctgaatctga ttgagcaggc acccctgacc gtggccgaga agctgcagcg
      421 cgactttctg acggaatggc gccgtgtgag taaggccccg gaggctcttt tctttgtgca
      481 atttgagaag ggagagagct acttccacat gcacgtgctc gtggaaacca ccggggtgaa
      541 atccatggtt ttgggacgtt tcctgagtca gattcgcgaa aaactgattc agagaattta
      601 ccgcgggatc gagccgactt tgccaaactg gttcgcggtc acaaagacca gaaatggcgc
      661 cggaggcggg aacaaggtgg tggatgagtg ctacatcccc aattacttgc tccccaaaac
      721 ccagcctgag ctccagtggg cgtggactaa tatggaacag tatttaagcg cctgtttgaa
      781 tctcacggag cgtaaacggt tggtggcgca gcatctgacg cacgtgtcgc agacgcagga
      841 gcagaacaaa gagaatcaga atcccaattc tgatgcgccg gtgatcagat caaaaacttc
      901 agccaggtac atggagctgg tcgggtggct cgtggacaag gggattacct cggagaagca
      961 gtggatccag gaggaccagg cctcatacat ctccttcaat gcggcctcca actcgcggtc
     1021 ccaaatcaag gctgccttgg acaatgcggg aaagattatg agcctgacta aaaccgcccc
     1081 cgactacctg gtgggccagc agcccgtgga ggacatttcc agcaatcgga tttataaaat
     1141 tttggaacta aacgggtacg atccccaata tgcggcttcc gtctttctgg gatgggccac
     1201 gaaaaagttc ggcaagagga acaccatctg gctgtttggg cctgcaacta ccgggaagac
     1261 caacatcgcg gaggccatag cccacactgt gcccttctac gggtgcgtaa actggaccaa
     1321 tgagaacttt cccttcaacg actgtgtgga caagatggtg atctggtggg aggaggggaa
     1381 gatgaccgcc aaggtcgtgg agtcggccaa agccattctc ggaggaagca aggtgcgcgt
     1441 ggaccagaaa tgcaagtcct cggcccagat agacccgact cccgtgatcg tcacctccaa
     1501 caccaatatg tgcgccgtga ttgacgggaa ctcaacgacc ttcgaacacc agcagccgtt
     1561 gcaagaccgg atgttcaaat ttgaactcac ccgccgtctg gatcatgact ttgggaaggt
     1621 caccaagcag gaagtcaaag actttttccg gtgggcaaag gatcacgtgg ttgaggtgga
     1681 gcatgaattc tacgtcaaaa agggtggagc caagaaaaga cccgccccca gtgacgcaga
     1741 tataagtgag cccaaacggg tgcgcgagtc agttgcgcag ccatcgacgt cagacgcgga
     1801 agcttcgatc aactacgcgg acaggtacca aaacaaatgt tctcgtcacg tgggcatgaa
     1861 tctgatgctg tttccctgca gacaatgcga gagactgaat cagaattcaa atatctgctt
     1921 cactcacggt gtcaaagact gtttagagtg ctttcccgtg tcagaatctc aacccgtttc
     1981 tgtcgtcaaa aaggcgtatc agaaactgtg ctacattcat cacatcatgg gaaaggtgcc
     2041 agacgcttgc actgcttgcg acctggtcaa tgtggacttg gatgactgtg tttctgaaca
     2101 ataaatgact taaaccaggt atgagtcggc tggataaatc taaagtcata aacggcgctc
     2161 tggaattact caatgaagtc ggtatcgaag gcctgacgac aaggaaactc gctcaaaagc
     2221 tgggagttga gcagcctacc ctgtactggc acgtgaagaa caagcgggcc ctgctcgatg
     2281 ccctggccat cgagatgctg gacaggcatc atacccactt ctgccccctg gaaggcgagt
     2341 catggcaaga ctttctgcgg aacaacgcca agtcattccg ctgtgctctc ctctcacatc
     2401 gcgacggggc taaagtgcat ctcggcaccc gcccaacaga gaaacagtac gaaaccctgg
     2461 aaaatcagct cgcgttcctg tgtcagcaag gcttctccct ggagaacgca ctgtacgctc
     2521 tgtccgccgt gggccacttt acactgggct gcgtattgga ggaacaggag catcaagtag
     2581 caaaagagga aagagagaca cctaccaccg attctatgcc cccacttctg agacaagcaa
     2641 ttgagctgtt cgaccggcag ggagccgaac ctgccttcct tttcggcctg gaactaatca
     2701 tatgtggcct ggagaaacag ctaaagtgcg aaagcggcgg gccggccgac gcccttgacg
     2761 attttgactt agacatgctc ccagccgatg cccttgacga ctttgacctt gatatgctgc
     2821 ctgctgacgc tcttgacgat tttgaccttg acatgctccc cgggtaaatg catgaattcg
     2881 atctagaggg ccctattcta tagtgtcacc taaatgctag agctcgctga tcagcctcga
     2941 ctgtgccttc tagttgccag ccatctgttg tttgcccctc ccccgtgcct tccttgaccc
     3001 tggaaggtgc cactcccact gtcctttcct aataaaatga ggaaattgca tcgcattgtc
     3061 tgagtaggtg tcattctatt ctggggggtg gggtggggca ggacagcaag ggggaggatt
     3121 gggaagacaa tagcaggcat gctggggatg cggtgggctc tatggcttct gaggcggaaa
     3181 gaaccagctg gggctcgaat caagctatca agtgccacct gacgtctccc tatcagtgat
     3241 agagaagtcg acacgtctcg agctccctat cagtgataga gaaggtacgt ctagaacgtc
     3301 tccctatcag tgatagagaa gtcgacacgt ctcgagctcc ctatcagtga tagagaaggt
     3361 acgtctagaa cgtctcccta tcagtgatag agaagtcgac acgtctcgag ctccctatca
     3421 gtgatagaga aggtaccccc tatataagca gagagatctg ttcaaatttg aactgactaa
     3481 gcggctcccg ccagattttg gcaagattac taagcaggaa gtcaaggact tttttgcttg
     3541 ggcaaaggtc aatcaggtgc cggtgactca cgagtttaaa gttcccaggg aattggcggg
     3601 aactaaaggg gcggagaaat ctctaaaacg cccactgggt gacgtcacca atactagcta
     3661 taaaagtctg gagaagcggg ccaggctctc atttgttccc gagacgcctc gcagttcaga
     3721 cgtgactgtt gatcccgctc ctctgcgacc gctagcttcg atcaactacg cagacaggta
     3781 ccaaaacaag tgttctcgtc acgtgggcat taatctgatt ctgtttccct gcagacaatg
     3841 cgagagaatg aatcagaact caaatatctg cttcactcac ggacagaaag actgtttaga
     3901 gtgctttccc gtgtcagaat ctcaacccgt ttctgtcgtc aaaaaggcgt atcagaaact
     3961 gtgctacatt catcatatca tgggaaaggt gccagacgct tgcactgcct gcgatctggt
     4021 caatgtggat ttggatgact gcatctttga acaataaatg acttaagcca ggtatggctg
     4081 ccgatggtta tcttccagat tggctcgagg acaaccttag tgaaggaatt cgcgagtggt
     4141 gggctttgaa acctggagcc cctcaaccca aggcaaatca acaacatcaa gacaacgcta
     4201 gaggtcttgt gcttccgggt tacaaatacc ttggacccgg caacggactc gacaaggggg
     4261 agccggtcaa cgcagcagac gcggcggccc tcgagcacga caaagcctac gaccagcagc
     4321 tcaaggccgg agacaacccg tacctcaagt acaaccacgc cgacgccgag ttccaggagc
     4381 ggctcaaaga agatacgtct tttgggggca acctcgggcg agcagtcttc caggccaaaa
     4441 agaggcttct tgaacctctt ggtctggttg aggaagcggc taagacggct cctggaaaga
     4501 agaggcctgt agagcagtct cctcaggaac cggactcctc cgcgggtatt ggcaaatcgg
     4561 gtgcacagcc cgctaaaaag agactcaatt tcggtcagac tggcgacaca gagtcagtcc
     4621 cagaccctca accaatcgga gaacctcccg cagccccctc aggtgtggga tctcttacaa
     4681 tggcttcagg tggtggcgca ccagtggcag acaataacga aggtgccgat ggagtgggta
     4741 gttcctcggg aaattggcat tgcgattccc aatggctggg ggacagagtc atcaccacca
     4801 gcacccgaac ctgggccctg cccacctaca acaatcacct ctacaagcaa atctccaaca
     4861 gcacatctgg aggatcttca aatgacaacg cctacttcgg ctacagcacc ccctgggggt
     4921 attttgactt caacagattc cactgccact tctcaccacg tgactggcag cgactcatca
     4981 acaacaactg gggattccgg cctaagcgac tcaacttcaa gctctttaac attcaggtca
     5041 aagaggttac ggacaacaat ggagtcaaga ccatcgccaa taaccttacc agcacggtcc
     5101 aggtcttcac ggactcagac tatcagctcc cgtacgtgct cgggtcggct cacgagggct
     5161 gcctcccgcc gttcccagcg gacgttttca tgattcctca gtacgggtat ctgacgctta
     5221 atgatggaag ccaggccgtg ggtcgttcgt ccttttactg cctggaatat ttcccgtcgc
     5281 aaatgctaag aacgggtaac aacttccagt tcagctacga gtttgagaac gtacctttcc
     5341 atagcagcta cgctcacagc caaagcctgg accgactaat gaatccactc atcgaccaat
     5401 acttgtacta tctctctaga actattaacg gttctggaca gaatcaacaa acgctaaaat
     5461 tcagtgtggc cggacccagc aacatggctg tccagggaag aaactacata cctggaccca
     5521 gctaccgaca acaacgtgtc tcaaccactg tgactcaaaa caacaacagc gaatttgctt
     5581 ggcctggagc ttcttcttgg gctctcaatg gacgtaatag cttgatgaat cctggacctg
     5641 ctatggcctc tcacaaagaa ggagaggacc gtttctttcc tttgtctgga tctttaattt
     5701 ttggcaaaca aggtactggc agagacaacg tggatgcgga caaagtcatg ataaccaacg
     5761 aagaagaaat taaaactact aacccggtag caacggagtc ctatggacaa gtggccacaa
     5821 accaccagag tgcccaaacc accctcaaac ccttcctcgc acaggcgcag accggttggg
     5881 ttcaaaacca aggaatactt ccgggtatgg tttggcagga cagagatgtg tacctgcaag
     5941 gacccatttg ggccaaaatt cctcacacgg acggcaactt tcacccttct ccgctgatgg
     6001 gagggtttgg aatgaagcac ccgcctcctc agatcctcat caaaaacaca cctgtacctg
     6061 cggatcctcc aacggccttc aacaaggaca agctgaactc tttcatcacc cagtattcta
     6121 ctggtcaagt cagcgtggag atcgagtggg agctgcagaa ggaaaacagc aagcgctgga
     6181 acccggagat ccagtacact tccaactatt acaagtctaa taatgttgaa tttgctgtta
     6241 atactgaagg tgtatatagt gaaccccgcc ccattggcac cagatacctg actcgtaatc
     6301 tgtaagtcga cttgcttgtt aatcaataaa ccgtttaatt cgtttcagtt gaactttggt
     6361 ctctgcgaag ggcaattcgt ttaaacctgc aggactagag gtcctgtatt agaggtcacg
     6421 tgagtgtttt gcgacatttt gcgacaccat gtggtcacgc tgggtattta agcccgagtg
     6481 agcacgcagg gtctccattt tgaagcggga ggtttgaacg cgcagccgcc aagccgaatt
     6541 ctgcagatat cacatgtcct aggaactatc gatccatcac actggcggcc gctcgactag
     6601 agcggccgcc accgcggtgg agctccagct tttgcggacc gaatcggaaa gaacatgtga
     6661 gcaaaaggcc agcaaaaggc caggaaccgt aaaaaggccg cgttgctggc gtttttccat
     6721 aggctccgcc cccctgacga gcatcacaaa aatcgacgct caagtcagag gtggcgaaac
     6781 ccgacaggac tataaagata ccaggcgttt ccccctggaa gctccctcgt gcgctctcct
     6841 gttccgaccc tgccgcttac cggatacctg tccgcctttc tcccttcggg aagcgtggcg
     6901 ctttctcata gctcacgctg taggtatctc agttcggtgt aggtcgttcg ctccaagctg
     6961 ggctgtgtgc acgaaccccc cgttcagccc gaccgctgcg ccttatccgg taactatcgt
     7021 cttgagtcca acccggtaag acacgactta tcgccactgg cagcagccac tggtaacagg
     7081 attagcagag cgaggtatgt aggcggtgct acagagttct tgaagtggtg gcctaactac
     7141 ggctacacta gaagaacagt atttggtatc tgcgctctgc tgaagccagt taccttcgga
     7201 aaaagagttg gtagctcttg atccggcaaa caaaccaccg ctggtagcgg tggttttttt
     7261 gtttgcaagc agcagattac gcgcagaaaa aaaggatctc aagaagatcc tttgatcttt
     7321 tctacggggt ctgacgctca gtggaacgaa aactcacgtt aagggatttt ggtcatgaga
     7381 ttatcaaaaa ggatcttcac ctagatcctt ttaaattaaa aatgaagttt taaatcaatc
     7441 taaagtatat atgagtaaac ttggtctgac agttaccaat gcttaatcag tgaggcacct
     7501 atctcagcga tctgtctatt tcgttcatcc atagttgcct gactccccgt cgtgtagata
     7561 actacgatac gggagggctt accatctggc cccagtgctg caatgatacc gcgagaccca
     7621 cgctcaccgg ctccagattt atcagcaata aaccagccag ccggaagggc cgagcgcaga
     7681 agtggtcctg caactttatc cgcctccatc cagtctatta attgttgccg ggaagctaga
     7741 gtaagtagtt cgccagttaa tagtttgcgc aacgttgttg ccattgctac aggcatcgtg
     7801 gtgtcacgct cgtcgtttgg tatggcttca ttcagctccg gttcccaacg atcaaggcga
     7861 gttacatgat cccccatgtt gtgcaaaaaa gcggttagct ccttcggtcc tccgatcgtt
     7921 gtcagaagta agttggccgc agtgttatca ctcatggtta tggcagcact gcataattct
     7981 cttactgtca tgccatccgt aagatgcttt tctgtgactg gtgagtactc aaccaagtca
     8041 ttctgagaat agtgtatgcg gcgaccgagt tgctcttgcc cggcgtcaat acgggataat
     8101 accgcgccac atagcagaac tttaaaagtg ctcatcattg gaaaacgttc ttcggggcga
     8161 aaactctcaa ggatcttacc gctgttgaga tccagttcga tgtaacccac tcgtgcaccc
     8221 aactgatctt cagcatcttt tactttcacc agcgtttctg ggtgagcaaa aacaggaagg
     8281 caaaatgccg caaaaaaggg aataagggcg acacggaaat gttgaatact catactcttc
     8341 ctttttcaat attattgaag catttatcag ggttattgtc tcatgagcgg atacatattt
     8401 gaatgtattt agaaaaataa acaaataggg gttccgcgca catttccccg aaaagtgcca
     8461 cctgacgtc
//
