Features (pLannotate 1.2.2; 22 found; start..end, strand, type, name):
     14..132     -  CDS            lacZα (fragment): LacZα fragment of β-galactosidase; lacZ fragment
    140..158     +  promoter       T7 promoter: promoter for bacteriophage T7 RNA polymerase
    239..2101    +  CDS            Rep78: REP78_AAV2S - Experimental evidence at protein level: Swiss-Prot protein existence level 1. Plays an essential role in the initiation of viral DNA synthesis. Binds specifically to an inverted terminal repeat element (ITR) on the 3' and 5' ends of the viral DNA, where it cleaves a site specifically to generate a priming site for initiation of the synthesis of a complementary strand. Plays also a role as transcriptional regulator, DNA helicase and as key factors in site-specific integration of the viral genome. Regulates host PKA activity by interacting with host PRKX as a mechanism of interferi
   2142..2818    +  CDS            rtTA3 (fragment): reverse tetracycline transactivator 3 activates expression from Tet-responsive promoters in the presence of doxycycline
   2748..2858    +  CDS            VP48: 3 tandem repeats of the minimal activation domain of herpes simplex virus VP16 (Cheng et al., 2013)
   2897..2915    -  promoter       SP6 promoter: promoter for bacteriophage SP6 RNA polymerase
   2941..3165    +  polyA_signal   bGH poly(A) signal: bovine growth hormone polyadenylation signal
   3169..3190    +  promoter       SV40 promoter (fragment): SV40 enhancer and early promoter
   3226..3246    +  promoter       tight TRE promoter (fragment): Tet-responsive promoter PTight, consisting of seven tet operator sequences followed by the minimal CMV promoter
   3263..3283    +  promoter       tight TRE promoter (fragment): Tet-responsive promoter PTight, consisting of seven tet operator sequences followed by the minimal CMV promoter
   3300..3320    +  promoter       tight TRE promoter (fragment): Tet-responsive promoter PTight, consisting of seven tet operator sequences followed by the minimal CMV promoter
   3337..3357    +  promoter       tight TRE promoter (fragment): Tet-responsive promoter PTight, consisting of seven tet operator sequences followed by the minimal CMV promoter
   3374..3394    +  promoter       tight TRE promoter (fragment): Tet-responsive promoter PTight, consisting of seven tet operator sequences followed by the minimal CMV promoter
   3411..3431    +  promoter       tight TRE promoter (fragment): Tet-responsive promoter PTight, consisting of seven tet operator sequences followed by the minimal CMV promoter
   3448..3468    +  promoter       tight TRE promoter (fragment): Tet-responsive promoter PTight, consisting of seven tet operator sequences followed by the minimal CMV promoter
   3485..3505    +  promoter       tight TRE promoter (fragment): Tet-responsive promoter PTight, consisting of seven tet operator sequences followed by the minimal CMV promoter
   3511..4128    +  CDS            Rep52 (fragment): REP52_AAV2S - Experimental evidence at protein level: Swiss-Prot protein existence level 1. Plays a critical role during packaging of viral DNA into empty capsids, where they are thought to be part of the packaging motor complex. The single stranded genomic DNA is packaged in a 3' to 5' direction and requires the association between viral DNA and Rep40. Regulates host PKA activity by interacting with host PRKX as a mechanism to interfere with helper virus propagation and to promote its own replication. From Adeno-associated virus 2 (isolate Srivastava/1982) (AAV-2).
   4148..6376    +  CDS            VP1: CAPSD_AAV2S - Experimental evidence at protein level: Swiss-Prot protein existence level 1. Capsid protein self-assembles to form an icosahedral capsid with a T=1 symmetry, about 22 nm in diameter, and consisting of 60 copies of three size variants of the capsid protein VP1, VP2 and VP3 which differ in their N-terminus. The capsid encapsulates the genomic ssDNA. Binds to host cell heparan sulfate and uses host ITGA5-ITGB1 as coreceptor on the cell surface to provide virion attachment to target cell. This attachment induces virion internalization predominantly through clathrin-dependent endocyt
   6671..6699    -  misc_feature   MCS (fragment): pBluescript multiple cloning site
   6788..7376    -  rep_origin     ori: high-copy-number ColE1/pMB1/pBR322/pUC origin of replication
   7547..8407    -  CDS            AmpR: β-lactamase; bla; confers resistance to ampicillin, carbenicillin, and related antibiotics
   8408..8512    -  promoter       AmpR promoter: bla
>Addgene plasmid #127848 | pUCmini-iCAP-PHP.V2 | depositor full sequence | sequence record 244955 | pUCmini-iCAP-PHP.V2 sequence 8543 bps
CCAATGATACGCGTCGGTGCGGGCCTCTTCGCTATTACGCCAGCTGGCGAAAGGGGGATGTGCTGCAAGG
CGATTAAGTTGGGTAACGCCAGGGTTTTCCCAGTCACGACGTTGTAAAACGACGGCCAGTGAGCGCGCGT
AATACGACTCACTATAGGGCGAATTGGGTACATCGACGGTATCGGGGGAGCTCGCAGGGTCTCCATTTTG
AAGCGGGAGGTTTGAACGCGCAGCCGCCATGCCGGGGTTTTACGAGATTGTGATTAAGGTCCCCAGCGAC
CTTGACGAGCATCTGCCCGGCATTTCTGACAGCTTTGTGAACTGGGTGGCCGAGAAGGAATGGGAGTTGC
CGCCAGATTCTGACATGGATCTGAATCTGATTGAGCAGGCACCCCTGACCGTGGCCGAGAAGCTGCAGCG
CGACTTTCTGACGGAATGGCGCCGTGTGAGTAAGGCCCCGGAGGCTCTTTTCTTTGTGCAATTTGAGAAG
GGAGAGAGCTACTTCCACATGCACGTGCTCGTGGAAACCACCGGGGTGAAATCCATGGTTTTGGGACGTT
TCCTGAGTCAGATTCGCGAAAAACTGATTCAGAGAATTTACCGCGGGATCGAGCCGACTTTGCCAAACTG
GTTCGCGGTCACAAAGACCAGAAATGGCGCCGGAGGCGGGAACAAGGTGGTGGATGAGTGCTACATCCCC
AATTACTTGCTCCCCAAAACCCAGCCTGAGCTCCAGTGGGCGTGGACTAATATGGAACAGTATTTAAGCG
CCTGTTTGAATCTCACGGAGCGTAAACGGTTGGTGGCGCAGCATCTGACGCACGTGTCGCAGACGCAGGA
GCAGAACAAAGAGAATCAGAATCCCAATTCTGATGCGCCGGTGATCAGATCAAAAACTTCAGCCAGGTAC
ATGGAGCTGGTCGGGTGGCTCGTGGACAAGGGGATTACCTCGGAGAAGCAGTGGATCCAGGAGGACCAGG
CCTCATACATCTCCTTCAATGCGGCCTCCAACTCGCGGTCCCAAATCAAGGCTGCCTTGGACAATGCGGG
AAAGATTATGAGCCTGACTAAAACCGCCCCCGACTACCTGGTGGGCCAGCAGCCCGTGGAGGACATTTCC
AGCAATCGGATTTATAAAATTTTGGAACTAAACGGGTACGATCCCCAATATGCGGCTTCCGTCTTTCTGG
GATGGGCCACGAAAAAGTTCGGCAAGAGGAACACCATCTGGCTGTTTGGGCCTGCAACTACCGGGAAGAC
CAACATCGCGGAGGCCATAGCCCACACTGTGCCCTTCTACGGGTGCGTAAACTGGACCAATGAGAACTTT
CCCTTCAACGACTGTGTGGACAAGATGGTGATCTGGTGGGAGGAGGGGAAGATGACCGCCAAGGTCGTGG
AGTCGGCCAAAGCCATTCTCGGAGGAAGCAAGGTGCGCGTGGACCAGAAATGCAAGTCCTCGGCCCAGAT
AGACCCGACTCCCGTGATCGTCACCTCCAACACCAATATGTGCGCCGTGATTGACGGGAACTCAACGACC
TTCGAACACCAGCAGCCGTTGCAAGACCGGATGTTCAAATTTGAACTCACCCGCCGTCTGGATCATGACT
TTGGGAAGGTCACCAAGCAGGAAGTCAAAGACTTTTTCCGGTGGGCAAAGGATCACGTGGTTGAGGTGGA
GCATGAATTCTACGTCAAAAAGGGTGGAGCCAAGAAAAGACCCGCCCCCAGTGACGCAGATATAAGTGAG
CCCAAACGGGTGCGCGAGTCAGTTGCGCAGCCATCGACGTCAGACGCGGAAGCTTCGATCAACTACGCGG
ACAGGTACCAAAACAAATGTTCTCGTCACGTGGGCATGAATCTGATGCTGTTTCCCTGCAGACAATGCGA
GAGACTGAATCAGAATTCAAATATCTGCTTCACTCACGGTGTCAAAGACTGTTTAGAGTGCTTTCCCGTG
TCAGAATCTCAACCCGTTTCTGTCGTCAAAAAGGCGTATCAGAAACTGTGCTACATTCATCACATCATGG
GAAAGGTGCCAGACGCTTGCACTGCTTGCGACCTGGTCAATGTGGACTTGGATGACTGTGTTTCTGAACA
ATAAATGACTTAAACCAGGTATGAGTCGGCTGGATAAATCTAAAGTCATAAACGGCGCTCTGGAATTACT
CAATGAAGTCGGTATCGAAGGCCTGACGACAAGGAAACTCGCTCAAAAGCTGGGAGTTGAGCAGCCTACC
CTGTACTGGCACGTGAAGAACAAGCGGGCCCTGCTCGATGCCCTGGCCATCGAGATGCTGGACAGGCATC
ATACCCACTTCTGCCCCCTGGAAGGCGAGTCATGGCAAGACTTTCTGCGGAACAACGCCAAGTCATTCCG
CTGTGCTCTCCTCTCACATCGCGACGGGGCTAAAGTGCATCTCGGCACCCGCCCAACAGAGAAACAGTAC
GAAACCCTGGAAAATCAGCTCGCGTTCCTGTGTCAGCAAGGCTTCTCCCTGGAGAACGCACTGTACGCTC
TGTCCGCCGTGGGCCACTTTACACTGGGCTGCGTATTGGAGGAACAGGAGCATCAAGTAGCAAAAGAGGA
AAGAGAGACACCTACCACCGATTCTATGCCCCCACTTCTGAGACAAGCAATTGAGCTGTTCGACCGGCAG
GGAGCCGAACCTGCCTTCCTTTTCGGCCTGGAACTAATCATATGTGGCCTGGAGAAACAGCTAAAGTGCG
AAAGCGGCGGGCCGGCCGACGCCCTTGACGATTTTGACTTAGACATGCTCCCAGCCGATGCCCTTGACGA
CTTTGACCTTGATATGCTGCCTGCTGACGCTCTTGACGATTTTGACCTTGACATGCTCCCCGGGTAAATG
CATGAATTCGATCTAGAGGGCCCTATTCTATAGTGTCACCTAAATGCTAGAGCTCGCTGATCAGCCTCGA
CTGTGCCTTCTAGTTGCCAGCCATCTGTTGTTTGCCCCTCCCCCGTGCCTTCCTTGACCCTGGAAGGTGC
CACTCCCACTGTCCTTTCCTAATAAAATGAGGAAATTGCATCGCATTGTCTGAGTAGGTGTCATTCTATT
CTGGGGGGTGGGGTGGGGCAGGACAGCAAGGGGGAGGATTGGGAAGACAATAGCAGGCATGCTGGGGATG
CGGTGGGCTCTATGGCTTCTGAGGCGGAAAGAACCAGCTGGGGCTCGAATCAAGCTATCAAGTGCCACCT
GACGTCTCCCTATCAGTGATAGAGAAGTCGACACGTCTCGAGCTCCCTATCAGTGATAGAGAAGGTACGT
CTAGAACGTCTCCCTATCAGTGATAGAGAAGTCGACACGTCTCGAGCTCCCTATCAGTGATAGAGAAGGT
ACGTCTAGAACGTCTCCCTATCAGTGATAGAGAAGTCGACACGTCTCGAGCTCCCTATCAGTGATAGAGA
AGGTACGTCTAGAACGTCTCCCTATCAGTGATAGAGAAGTCGACACGTCTCGAGCTCCCTATCAGTGATA
GAGAAGGTACCCCCTATATAAGCAGAGAGATCTGTTCAAATTTGAACTGACTAAGCGGCTCCCGCCAGAT
TTTGGCAAGATTACTAAGCAGGAAGTCAAGGACTTTTTTGCTTGGGCAAAGGTCAATCAGGTGCCGGTGA
CTCACGAGTTTAAAGTTCCCAGGGAATTGGCGGGAACTAAAGGGGCGGAGAAATCTCTAAAACGCCCACT
GGGTGACGTCACCAATACTAGCTATAAAAGTCTGGAGAAGCGGGCCAGGCTCTCATTTGTTCCCGAGACG
CCTCGCAGTTCAGACGTGACTGTTGATCCCGCTCCTCTGCGACCGCTAGCTTCGATCAACTACGCAGACA
GGTACCAAAACAAGTGTTCTCGTCACGTGGGCATTAATCTGATTCTGTTTCCCTGCAGACAATGCGAGAG
AATGAATCAGAACTCAAATATCTGCTTCACTCACGGACAGAAAGACTGTTTAGAGTGCTTTCCCGTGTCA
GAATCTCAACCCGTTTCTGTCGTCAAAAAGGCGTATCAGAAACTGTGCTACATTCATCATATCATGGGAA
AGGTGCCAGACGCTTGCACTGCCTGCGATCTGGTCAATGTGGATTTGGATGACTGCATCTTTGAACAATA
AATGACTTAAGCCAGGTATGGCTGCCGATGGTTATCTTCCAGATTGGCTCGAGGACAACCTTAGTGAAGG
AATTCGCGAGTGGTGGGCTTTGAAACCTGGAGCCCCTCAACCCAAGGCAAATCAACAACATCAAGACAAC
GCTAGAGGTCTTGTGCTTCCGGGTTACAAATACCTTGGACCCGGCAACGGACTCGACAAGGGGGAGCCGG
TCAACGCAGCAGACGCGGCGGCCCTCGAGCACGACAAAGCCTACGACCAGCAGCTCAAGGCCGGAGACAA
CCCGTACCTCAAGTACAACCACGCCGACGCCGAGTTCCAGGAGCGGCTCAAAGAAGATACGTCTTTTGGG
GGCAACCTCGGGCGAGCAGTCTTCCAGGCCAAAAAGAGGCTTCTTGAACCTCTTGGTCTGGTTGAGGAAG
CGGCTAAGACGGCTCCTGGAAAGAAGAGGCCTGTAGAGCAGTCTCCTCAGGAACCGGACTCCTCCGCGGG
TATTGGCAAATCGGGTGCACAGCCCGCTAAAAAGAGACTCAATTTCGGTCAGACTGGCGACACAGAGTCA
GTCCCAGACCCTCAACCAATCGGAGAACCTCCCGCAGCCCCCTCAGGTGTGGGATCTCTTACAATGGCTT
CAGGTGGTGGCGCACCAGTGGCAGACAATAACGAAGGTGCCGATGGAGTGGGTAGTTCCTCGGGAAATTG
GCATTGCGATTCCCAATGGCTGGGGGACAGAGTCATCACCACCAGCACCCGAACCTGGGCCCTGCCCACC
TACAACAATCACCTCTACAAGCAAATCTCCAACAGCACATCTGGAGGATCTTCAAATGACAACGCCTACT
TCGGCTACAGCACCCCCTGGGGGTATTTTGACTTCAACAGATTCCACTGCCACTTCTCACCACGTGACTG
GCAGCGACTCATCAACAACAACTGGGGATTCCGGCCTAAGCGACTCAACTTCAAGCTCTTTAACATTCAG
GTCAAAGAGGTTACGGACAACAATGGAGTCAAGACCATCGCCAATAACCTTACCAGCACGGTCCAGGTCT
TCACGGACTCAGACTATCAGCTCCCGTACGTGCTCGGGTCGGCTCACGAGGGCTGCCTCCCGCCGTTCCC
AGCGGACGTTTTCATGATTCCTCAGTACGGGTATCTGACGCTTAATGATGGAAGCCAGGCCGTGGGTCGT
TCGTCCTTTTACTGCCTGGAATATTTCCCGTCGCAAATGCTAAGAACGGGTAACAACTTCCAGTTCAGCT
ACGAGTTTGAGAACGTACCTTTCCATAGCAGCTACGCTCACAGCCAAAGCCTGGACCGACTAATGAATCC
ACTCATCGACCAATACTTGTACTATCTCTCTAGAACTATTAACGGTTCTGGACAGAATCAACAAACGCTA
AAATTCAGTGTGGCCGGACCCAGCAACATGGCTGTCCAGGGAAGAAACTACATACCTGGACCCAGCTACC
GACAACAACGTGTCTCAACCACTGTGACTCAAAACAACAACAGCGAATTTGCTTGGCCTGGAGCTTCTTC
TTGGGCTCTCAATGGACGTAATAGCTTGATGAATCCTGGACCTGCTATGGCCTCTCACAAAGAAGGAGAG
GACCGTTTCTTTCCTTTGTCTGGATCTTTAATTTTTGGCAAACAAGGTACTGGCAGAGACAACGTGGATG
CGGACAAAGTCATGATAACCAACGAAGAAGAAATTAAAACTACTAACCCGGTAGCAACGGAGTCCTATGG
ACAAGTGGCCACAAACCACCAGAGTGCCCAAACCACCCTCAAACCCTTCCTCGCACAGGCGCAGACCGGT
TGGGTTCAAAACCAAGGAATACTTCCGGGTATGGTTTGGCAGGACAGAGATGTGTACCTGCAAGGACCCA
TTTGGGCCAAAATTCCTCACACGGACGGCAACTTTCACCCTTCTCCGCTGATGGGAGGGTTTGGAATGAA
GCACCCGCCTCCTCAGATCCTCATCAAAAACACACCTGTACCTGCGGATCCTCCAACGGCCTTCAACAAG
GACAAGCTGAACTCTTTCATCACCCAGTATTCTACTGGTCAAGTCAGCGTGGAGATCGAGTGGGAGCTGC
AGAAGGAAAACAGCAAGCGCTGGAACCCGGAGATCCAGTACACTTCCAACTATTACAAGTCTAATAATGT
TGAATTTGCTGTTAATACTGAAGGTGTATATAGTGAACCCCGCCCCATTGGCACCAGATACCTGACTCGT
AATCTGTAAGTCGACTTGCTTGTTAATCAATAAACCGTTTAATTCGTTTCAGTTGAACTTTGGTCTCTGC
GAAGGGCAATTCGTTTAAACCTGCAGGACTAGAGGTCCTGTATTAGAGGTCACGTGAGTGTTTTGCGACA
TTTTGCGACACCATGTGGTCACGCTGGGTATTTAAGCCCGAGTGAGCACGCAGGGTCTCCATTTTGAAGC
GGGAGGTTTGAACGCGCAGCCGCCAAGCCGAATTCTGCAGATATCACATGTCCTAGGAACTATCGATCCA
TCACACTGGCGGCCGCTCGACTAGAGCGGCCGCCACCGCGGTGGAGCTCCAGCTTTTGCGGACCGAATCG
GAAAGAACATGTGAGCAAAAGGCCAGCAAAAGGCCAGGAACCGTAAAAAGGCCGCGTTGCTGGCGTTTTT
CCATAGGCTCCGCCCCCCTGACGAGCATCACAAAAATCGACGCTCAAGTCAGAGGTGGCGAAACCCGACA
GGACTATAAAGATACCAGGCGTTTCCCCCTGGAAGCTCCCTCGTGCGCTCTCCTGTTCCGACCCTGCCGC
TTACCGGATACCTGTCCGCCTTTCTCCCTTCGGGAAGCGTGGCGCTTTCTCATAGCTCACGCTGTAGGTA
TCTCAGTTCGGTGTAGGTCGTTCGCTCCAAGCTGGGCTGTGTGCACGAACCCCCCGTTCAGCCCGACCGC
TGCGCCTTATCCGGTAACTATCGTCTTGAGTCCAACCCGGTAAGACACGACTTATCGCCACTGGCAGCAG
CCACTGGTAACAGGATTAGCAGAGCGAGGTATGTAGGCGGTGCTACAGAGTTCTTGAAGTGGTGGCCTAA
CTACGGCTACACTAGAAGAACAGTATTTGGTATCTGCGCTCTGCTGAAGCCAGTTACCTTCGGAAAAAGA
GTTGGTAGCTCTTGATCCGGCAAACAAACCACCGCTGGTAGCGGTGGTTTTTTTGTTTGCAAGCAGCAGA
TTACGCGCAGAAAAAAAGGATCTCAAGAAGATCCTTTGATCTTTTCTACGGGGTCTGACGCTCAGTGGAA
CGAAAACTCACGTTAAGGGATTTTGGTCATGAGATTATCAAAAAGGATCTTCACCTAGATCCTTTTAAAT
TAAAAATGAAGTTTTAAATCAATCTAAAGTATATATGAGTAAACTTGGTCTGACAGTTACCAATGCTTAA
TCAGTGAGGCACCTATCTCAGCGATCTGTCTATTTCGTTCATCCATAGTTGCCTGACTCCCCGTCGTGTA
GATAACTACGATACGGGAGGGCTTACCATCTGGCCCCAGTGCTGCAATGATACCGCGAGACCCACGCTCA
CCGGCTCCAGATTTATCAGCAATAAACCAGCCAGCCGGAAGGGCCGAGCGCAGAAGTGGTCCTGCAACTT
TATCCGCCTCCATCCAGTCTATTAATTGTTGCCGGGAAGCTAGAGTAAGTAGTTCGCCAGTTAATAGTTT
GCGCAACGTTGTTGCCATTGCTACAGGCATCGTGGTGTCACGCTCGTCGTTTGGTATGGCTTCATTCAGC
TCCGGTTCCCAACGATCAAGGCGAGTTACATGATCCCCCATGTTGTGCAAAAAAGCGGTTAGCTCCTTCG
GTCCTCCGATCGTTGTCAGAAGTAAGTTGGCCGCAGTGTTATCACTCATGGTTATGGCAGCACTGCATAA
TTCTCTTACTGTCATGCCATCCGTAAGATGCTTTTCTGTGACTGGTGAGTACTCAACCAAGTCATTCTGA
GAATAGTGTATGCGGCGACCGAGTTGCTCTTGCCCGGCGTCAATACGGGATAATACCGCGCCACATAGCA
GAACTTTAAAAGTGCTCATCATTGGAAAACGTTCTTCGGGGCGAAAACTCTCAAGGATCTTACCGCTGTT
GAGATCCAGTTCGATGTAACCCACTCGTGCACCCAACTGATCTTCAGCATCTTTTACTTTCACCAGCGTT
TCTGGGTGAGCAAAAACAGGAAGGCAAAATGCCGCAAAAAAGGGAATAAGGGCGACACGGAAATGTTGAA
TACTCATACTCTTCCTTTTTCAATATTATTGAAGCATTTATCAGGGTTATTGTCTCATGAGCGGATACAT
ATTTGAATGTATTTAGAAAAATAAACAAATAGGGGTTCCGCGCACATTTCCCCGAAAAGTGCCACCTGAC
GTC
